Addgene plasmid #237199: EGFR(L858R,T790M)-NanoLuc Fusion Vector
Purpose: Express EGFR(L858R,T790M)-NanoLuc(R) Fusion Protein in Mammalian Cells under a CMV promoter
Depositing lab: Promega Corporation.
Backbone
  Vector backbone: pFC32K Nluc CMV-neo Flexi(R) Vector
  Vector type: Mammalian Expression
Growth in bacteria
  Bacterial resistance: Kanamycin, 50 μg/mL
  Growth temperature: 37°C
  Growth strain: DH5alpha
  Copy number: High Copy
Gene/Insert
  Gene/Insert name: EGFR
  Species: H. sapiens (human)
  Mutation: L858R/T790M double mutations
  Entrez Gene: EGFR (a.k.a. ERBB, ERBB1, ERRP, HER1, NISBD2, NNCIS, PIG61, mENA)
  Promoter: CMV
  Tag / fusion protein: NanoLuc (R) (C terminal on backbone)
  Cloning method: Other
Terms and licenses: Academic/Nonprofit Terms; Industry Terms
How to cite: EGFR(L858R,T790M)-NanoLuc Fusion Vector was a gift from Promega Corporation (Addgene plasmid # 237199 ; http://n2t.net/addgene:237199 ; RRID:Addgene_237199)
