[The description below was written by a language model from this plasmid's Addgene catalogue record and pLannotate feature annotations shown in this document.]
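Description:
EGFR(L858R,T790M)-NanoLuc Fusion Vector is a mammalian expression plasmid of about 8.4 kb built on the pFC32K Nluc CMV-neo Flexi backbone, which is designed to append NanoLuc luciferase to the C-terminus of an inserted open reading frame. It replicates in E. coli from a high-copy ColE1/pUC-type origin and is selected with kanamycin. A cer region is also annotated, a ColE1-derived recombination site that helps keep the plasmid monomeric. The single neo (nptII) gene serves in both hosts. It sits behind tandem SV40 early and bacterial EM7 promoters and ends in a synthetic poly(A) signal, so it confers kanamycin resistance in bacteria and should permit G418-type selection of transfected mammalian cells.

The payload is the full-length human EGFR precursor coding sequence carrying the L858R and T790M substitutions, joined in frame at its 3′ end to human codon-optimized NanoLuc. Transcription is driven by the CMV immediate-early enhancer and promoter, followed by a chimeric β-globin/immunoglobulin intron that generally improves expression. A T7 promoter lies immediately upstream of the EGFR sequence and could support in vitro transcription. An SV40 poly(A) signal is annotated beyond the fusion, but on the opposite strand to it, so the table does not clearly establish which element terminates the transcript. Several short fragment annotations (tnpA, bom, M13 ori, large T antigen, SET1, MCS, T7 terminator) appear to be backbone remnants or partial matches rather than functional parts.

The stated purpose is expression of the EGFR(L858R,T790M)-NanoLuc fusion protein in mammalian cells. The record names no specific assay. Luciferase-tagged kinases of this kind are commonly used as luminescent donors in energy-transfer assays of compound binding, or for quantifying protein levels.
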