Features (pLannotate 1.2.2; 20 found; start..end, strand, type, name):
      1..589     +  rep_origin     ori: high-copy-number ColE1/pMB1/pBR322/pUC origin of replication
    718..807     +  CDS            tnpA (fragment): TN5P_ECOLX - Also known as tnp. Experimental evidence at protein level: Swiss-Prot protein existence level 1. Mediates transposition of transposon Tn5 by a 'cut and paste' mechanism. First, the monomeric transposase binds the 19 bp inverted DNA repeats flanking the transposon. Then, dimerization of the DNA- bound transposase creates a synaptic DNA complex. After nicking of the first DNA strand, excision of the transposon proceeds through a series of intermediates. The transposase then mediates the insertion of the transposon at a new site by strand transfer. The activity of the wild- type tran
    828..876     -  polyA_signal   poly(A) signal: synthetic polyadenylation signal
    943..1734    -  CDS            neo: KKA2_KLEPN - Also known as kan, nptII. Experimental evidence at protein level: Swiss-Prot protein existence level 1. Resistance to kanamycin, neomycin, paromomycin, ribostamycin, butirosin and gentamicin B. From Klebsiella pneumoniae.
   1766..1813    -  promoter       EM7 promoter: synthetic bacterial promoter&nbsp
   1828..2185    -  promoter       SV40 promoter: SV40 enhancer and early promoter
   2250..2301    +  misc_feature   bom (fragment): basis of mobility region from pBR322
   2302..2334    -  rep_origin     M13 ori (fragment): M13 bacteriophage origin of replication; arrow indicates direction of (+) strand synthesis
   2339..2407    +  CDS            large T antigen (fragment): large T antigen from SV40 (simian virus 40)
   2430..2551    +  polyA_signal   SV40 poly(A) signal: SV40 polyadenylation signal
   2573..2592    -  terminator     T7 terminator (fragment): transcription terminator for bacteriophage T7 RNA polymerase
   2600..2649    -  CDS            SET1 (fragment): solubility-enhancement tag derived from T7 phage gene 10B
   2656..2685    -  misc_feature   MCS (fragment): pUC18/19 multiple cloning site
   2694..3206    -  CDS            Nluc: NanoLuc® luciferase human codon-optimized
   3261..6890    -  CDS            EGFR: precursor of human epidermal growth factor receptor
   6904..6922    -  promoter       T7 promoter: promoter for bacteriophage T7 RNA polymerase
   6966..7098    -  intron         chimeric intron: chimera between introns from human β-globin and immunoglobulin heavy chain genes
   7237..7436    -  promoter       CMV promoter: human cytomegalovirus (CMV) immediate early promoter
   7438..7815    -  enhancer       CMV enhancer: human cytomegalovirus immediate early enhancer
   8008..8291    -  misc_feature   cer region: ColE1-derived recombination site that helps to maintain plasmids as monomers
>Addgene plasmid #237199 | EGFR(L858R,T790M)-NanoLuc Fusion Vector | addgene full sequence | sequence record 471864 | Addgene NGS Result
TTGAAATCCTTTTTTTCTGCGCGTAATCTGCTGCTTGCAAACAAAAAAACCACCGCTACCAGCGGTGGTT
TGTTTGCCGGATCAAGAGCTACCAACTCTTTTTCCGAAGGTAACTGGCTTCAGCAGAGCGCAGATACCAA
ATACTGTCCTTCTAGTGTAGCCGTAGTTAGGCCACCACTTCAAGAACTCTGTAGCACCGCCTACATACCT
CGCTCTGCTAATCCTGTTACCAGTGGCTGCTGCCAGTGGCGATAAGTCGTGTCTTACCGGGTTGGACTCA
AGACGATAGTTACCGGATAAGGCGCAGCGGTCGGGCTGAACGGGGGGTTCGTGCACACAGCCCAGCTTGG
AGCGAACGACCTACACCGAACTGAGATACCTACAGCGTGAGCTATGAGAAAGCGCCACGCTTCCCGAAGG
GAGAAAGGCGGACAGGTATCCGGTAAGCGGCAGGGTCGGAACAGGAGAGCGCACGAGGGAGCTTCCAGGG
GGAAACGCCTGGTATCTTTATAGTCCTGTCGGGTTTCGCCACCTCTGACTTGAGCGTCGATTTTTGTGAT
GCTCGTCAGGGGGGCGGAGCCTATGGAAAAACGCCAGCAACGCGGCCTTTTTACGGTTCCTGGCCTTTTG
CTGGCCTTTTGCTCACATGTTCTTTCCTGCGTTATCCCCTGATTCTGTGGATAACCGTATTACCGCCTTT
GAGTGAGCTGATACCGGGTAGAAAGCCAGTCCGCAGAAACGGTGCTGACCCCGGATGAATGTCAGCTACT
GGGCTATCTGGACAAGGGAAAACGCAAGCGCAAAGAGGATCCTTATCGCTATCGATTCACACAAAAAACC
AACACACAGATGTAATGAAAATAAAGATATTTTATTGCGGCCATCGTGATGGCAGGTTGGGCGTCGCTTG
GTCGGTCATTTCGAACCCCAGAGTCCCGCTCAGAAGAACTCGTCAAGAAGGCGATAGAAGGCGATGCGCT
GCGAATCGGGAGCGGCGATACCGTAAAGCACGAGGAAGCGGTCAGCCCATTCGCCGCCAAGCTCTTCAGC
AATATCACGGGTAGCCAACGCTATGTCCTGATAGCGGTCCGCCACACCCAGCCGGCCACAGTCGATGAAT
CCAGAAAAGCGGCCATTTTCCACCATGATATTCGGCAAGCAGGCATCGCCATGGGTCACGACGAGATCCT
CGCCGTCGGGCATGCGCGCCTTGAGCCTGGCGAACAGTTCGGCTGGCGCGAGCCCCTGATGCTCTTCGTC
CAGATCATCCTGATCGACAAGACCGGCTTCCATCCGAGTACGTGCTCGCTCGATGCGATGTTTCGCTTGG
TGGTCGAATGGGCAGGTAGCCGGATCAAGCGTATGCAGCCGCCGCATTGCATCAGCCATGATGGATACTT
TCTCGGCAGGAGCAAGGTGAGATGACAGGAGATCCTGCCCCGGCACTTCGCCCAATAGCAGCCAGTCCCT
TCCCGCTTCAGTGACAACGTCGAGCACAGCTGCGCAAGGAACGCCCGTCGTGGCCAGCCACGATAGCCGC
GCTGCCTCGTCCTGCAGTTCATTCAGGGCACCGGACAGGTCGGTCTTGACAAAAAGAACCGGGCGCCCCT
GCGCTGACAGCCGGAACACGGCGGCATCAGAGCAGCCGATTGTCTGTTGTGCCCAGTCATAGCCGAATAG
CCTCTCCACCCAAGCGGCCGGAGAACCTGCGTGCAATCCATCTTGTTCAATCATGATCTGCCTCCTGGGT
TTAGTTCCTCACCTTGTCGTATTATACTATGCCGATATACTATGCCGATGATTAATTGTCAACAGTTAAT
TAAGCTTTTTGCAAAAGCCTAGGCCTCCAAAAAAGCCTCCTCACTACTTCTGGAATAGCTCAGAGGCCGA
GGCGGCCTCGGCCTCTGCATAAATAAAAAAAATTAGTCAGCCATGGGGCGGAGAATGGGCGGAACTGGGC
GGAGTTAGGGGCGGGATGGGCGGAGTTAGGGGCGGGACTATGGTTGCTGACTAATTGAGATGCATGCTTT
GCATACTTCTGCCTGCTGGGGAGCCTGGGGACTTTCCACACCTGGTTGCTGACTAATTGAGATGCATGCT
TTGCATACTTCTGCCTGCTGGGGAGCCTGGGGACTTTCCACACCCTAACTGACACACATTCCACAGCTGG
TTCTTTCCGCCTCAGAAGGTACCTAACCAAGTTCCTCTTTCAGAGGTTATTTCAGGCCATGGTGCTGCGC
AGATCCGCGTATGCGGTGTGAAATACCGCACAGATGCGTAAGGAGAAAATACCGCATCAGGAAATTGTAA
GCGTTAATATTTTGTTAAAATTCGATTTTACCACATTTGTAGAGGTTTTACTTGCTTAAAAAAACCTCCC
ACATCTCCCCCTGAACCTGAAACATAAAATGAATGCAATTGTTGTTGTTAACTTGTTTATTGCAGCTTAT
AATGGTTACAAATAAAGCAATAGCATCACAAATTTCACAAATAAAGCATTTTTTTCACTGCATTCTAGTT
GTGGTTTGTCCAAACTCATCAATGTATCTTATCATGTCTGCTCGAAGCGGCCGCCCCAAGGGGTTATGCT
AGTTATTGCTCAGCGGTGGCAGCAGCCAACTCAGCTTCCTTTCGGGCTTTGTTAGCAGCCGGATCAGCTT
GCATGCCTGCAGGTCGACTCTAGAGTCGCGGCCTTACGCCAGAATGCGTTCGCACAGCCGCCAGCCGGTC
ACTCCGTTGATGGTTACTCGGAACAGCAGGGAGCCGTCGGGGTTGATCAGGCGCTCGTCGATAATTTTGT
TGCCGTTCCACAGGGTCCCTGTTACAGTGATCTTTTTGCCGTCGAACACGGCGATGCCTTCATACGGCCG
TCCGAAATAGTCGATCATGTTCGGCGTAACCCCGTCGATTACCAGTGTGCCATAGTGCAGGATCACCTTA
AAGTGATGATCATCCACAGGGTACACCACCTTAAAAATTTTTTCGATCTGGCCCATTTGGTCGCCGCTCA
GACCTTCATACGGGATGATGACATGGATGTCGATCTTCAGCCCATTTTCACCGCTCAGGACAATCCTTTG
GATCGGAGTTACGGACACCCCGAGATTCTGAAACAAACTGGACACACCTCCCTGTTCAAGGACTTGGTCC
AGGTTGTAGCCGGCTGTCTGTCGCCAGTCCCCAACGAAATCTTCGAGTGTGAAGACTCCACCGCTGCTCC
CTCCACCGCTCCCGCCACCACCTGAACCACCGAGAGAAACTGCTCCAATAAATTCACTGCTTTGTGGCGC
GACCCTTAGGTATTCTGCATTTTCAGCTGTGGAGCCCTTAAAGATGCCATTTGGCTTGGCTTCCTTGGGA
AAGAAGTCCTGCTGGTAGTCAGGGTTGTCCAGGCTAATTTGGTGGCTGCCTTTCTGGGCCCAGTGGGCAG
GGCTGTCGAATGTGCTGTTGACACAGGTGGGCTGGACAGTGTTGAGATACTCGGGGTTGCCCACTGCAGT
GCTGTGGGGGTCCTGGTAGTGTGGGTCTCTGCTGGGCGCGGGGTTCAGAGGCTGATTGTGATAGACAGGA
TTCTGCACAGAGCCAGCGGGCCTTTTGGGAACGGACTGGTTTATGTATTCAGGCACTGGGAGGAAGGTGT
CGTCTATGCTGTCCTCAGTCAAGGCGCCTGTGGGGTCTGAGCTGTATCGCTGCAAGAAGCTGTCTTCCTT
GATGGGACAGCTTTGCAGCCCATTTCTATCAATGCAAGCCACGGTGGAATTGTTGCTGGTTGCACTCAGA
GAGCTCAGGAGGGGAGTCCGTGACGTGGAGGGGCTGCTGAAGAAGCCCTGCTGTGGGATGAGGTACTCGT
CGGCATCCACCACGTCGTCCATGTCTTCTTCATCCATCAGGGCACGGTAGAAGTTGGAGTCTGTAGGACT
TGGCAAATGCATTCTTTCATCCCCCTGAATGACAAGGTAGCGCTGGGGGTCTCGGGCCATTTTGGAGAAT
TCGATGATCAACTCACGGAACTTTGGGCGACTATCTGCGTCTATCATCCAGCACTTGACCATGATCATGT
AGACATCGATGGTACATATGGGTGGCTGAGGGAGGCGTTCTCCTTTCTCCAGGATGGAGGAGATCTCGCT
GGCAGGGATTCCGTCATATGGCTTGGATCCAAAGGTCATCAACTCCCAAACGGTCACCCCGTAGCTCCAG
ACATCACTCTGGTGGGTATAGATTCTGTGTAAAATTGATTCCAATGCCATCCACTTGATAGGCACTTTGC
CTCCTTCTGCATGGTATTCTTTCTCTTCCGCACCCAGCAGTTTGGCCCGCCCAAAATCTGTGATCTTGAC
ATGCTGCGGTGTTTTCACCAGTACGTTCCTGGCTGCCAGGTCGCGGTGCACCAAGCGACGGTCCTCCAAG
TAGTTCATGCCCTTTGCGATCTGCACACACCAGTTGAGCAGGTACTGGGAGCCAATATTGTCTTTGTGTT
CCCGGACATAGTCCAGGAGGCAGCCGAAGGGCATGAGCTGCATGATGAGTTGCACGGTGGAGGTGAGGCA
GATGCCCAGCAGGCGGCACACGTGGGGGTTGTCCACGCTGGCCATCACGTAGGCTTCATCGAGGATTTCC
TTGTTGGCTTTCGGAGATGTTGCTTCTCTTAATTCCTTGATAGCGACGGGAATTTTAACTTTCTCACCTT
CTGGGATCCAGAGTCCCTTATACACCGTGCCGAACGCACCGGAGCCCAGCACTTTGATCTTTTTGAATTC
AGTTTCCTTCAAGATCCTCAAGAGAGCTTGGTTGGGAGCTTCTCCACTGGGTGTAAGAGGCTCCACAAGC
TCCCTCTCCTGCAGCAGCCTCCGCAGCGTGCGCTTCCGAACGATGTGGCGCCTTCGCATGAAGAGGCCGA
TCCCCAGGGCCACCACCAGCAGCAAGAGGAGGGCCCCCACCATCCCAGTGGCGATGGACGGGATCTTAGG
CCCATTCGTTGGACAGCCTTCAAGACCTGGCCCTGTGCATCCGTAGGTGCAGTTTGGATGGCACAGGTGG
CACACATGGCCGGCGTCTGCGTACTTCCAGACCAGGGTGTTGTTTTCTCCCATGACTCCTGCCGGGCAGG
TCTTGACGCAGTGGGGGCCGTCAATGTAGTGGGCACACTGGATACAGTTGTCTGGTCCCCGTCCTGTGCA
GGTGATGTTCATGGCCTGAGGCAGGCACTCTGGGTGGCACTGTATGCACTCAGAGTTCTCCACAAACTCC
CTTGGCTCACCCTCCAGAAGGTTGCACTTGTCCACGCATTCCCTGCCTCGGCTGACATTCCGGCAAGAGA
CGCAGTCCCTGGGCTCCGGGCCCCAGCAGCCCTCGGGGGAGCACAAGGCATGGCAGACCTGGCCTGTGGC
CTTGCAGCTGTTTTCACCTCTGTTGCTTATAATTTTGGTTTTCTGACCGGAGGTCCCAAACAGTTTTTTC
CAGTTTATTGTATTTGCATAGCACAAATTTTTGTTTCCTGAAATTATCACATCTCCATCACTTATCTCCT
TGAGGGAGCGTAATCCCAAGGATGTTATGTTCAGGCTGACGACTGCAAGAGAAAACTGACCATGTTGCTT
GGTCCTGCCGCGTATGATTTCTAGGTTCTCAAAGGCATGGAGGTCCGTCCTGTTTTCAGGCCAAGCCTGA
ATCAGCAAAAACCCTGTGATTTCCTTTACGGTTTTCAGAATATCCAGTTCCTGTGGATCCAGAGGAGGAG
TATGTGTGAAGGAGTCACCCCTAAATGCCACCGGCAGGATGTGGAGATCGCCACTGATGGAGGTGCAGTT
TTTGAAGTGTTTAATATTCGTAGCATTTATGGAGAGTGAGTCTTTAAATTCACCAATACCTATTCCGTTA
CACACTTTGCGGCAAGGCCCTTCGCACTTCTTACACTTGCGGACGCCGTCTTCCTCCATCTCATAGCTGT
CGGCCCCACAGGCTCGGACGCACGAGCCGTGATCTGTCACCACATAATTACGGGGACACTTCTTCACGCA
GGTGGCACCAAAGCTGTATTTGCCCTCGGGGTTCACATCCATCTGGTACGTGGTGGGGTTGTAGAGCATG
AGTGGGGGGCAGGTGTCCTTGCACGTGGCTTCGTCTCGGAATTTGCGGCAGACCAGGCAGTCGCTCTCCC
GGGGGCCTGTGCAGCCTGCAGCACACTGGTTGTGGCAGCAGTCACTGGGGGACTTGCCACGGCAGCGCCC
GGAGCACTGCTGGGCACAGATGATTTTGGTCAGTTTCTGGCAGTTCTCCTCTCCTGCACCCCAGCAGCTC
CCATTGGGACAGCTTGGATCACACTTTTGGCAGCTGCCCAGGTGGTTCTGGAAGTCCATCGACATGTTGC
TGAGAAAGTCACTGCTGACTATGTCCCGCCACTGGATGCTCTCCACGTTGCACAGGGCAGGGTTGTTGCT
GAACCGCACGGCGCCATGCAGGATTTCCTGTAAATTTCTCATGGGCAGCTCCTTCAGTCCGGTTTTATTT
GCATCATAGTTAGATAAGACTGCTAAGGCATAGGAATTTTCGTAGTACATATTTCCTCTGATGATCTGCA
GGTTTTCCAAAGGAATTCGCTCCACTGTGTTGAGGGCAATGAGGACATAACCAGCCACCTCCTGGATGGT
CTTTAAGAAGGAAAGATCATAATTCCTCTGCACATAGGTAATTTCCAAATTCCCAAGGACCACCTCACAG
TTATTGAACATCCTCTGGAGGCTGAGAAAATGATCTTCAAAAGTGCCCAACTGCGTGAGCTTGTTACTCG
TGCCTTGGCAAACTTTCTTTTCCTCCAGAGCCCGACTCGCCGGGCAGAGCGCAGCCAGCAGCGCCAGGAG
CGCTGCCCCGGCCGTCCCGGAGGGTCGCATGGCGATCGCTAGCCCTATAGTGAGTCGTATTAATACTCTA
GCCTTAAGAGCTGTAATTGAACTGGGAGTGGACACCTGTGGAGAGAAAGGCAAAGTGGATGTCAGTAAGA
CCAATAGGTGCCTATCAGAAACGCAAGAGTCTTCTCTGTCTCGACAAGCCCAGTTTCTATTGGTCTCCTT
AAACCTGTCTTGTAACCTTGATACTTACCTGCCCAGTGCCTCACGACCAACTTCTGCAGCTTAAGTTCGA
GACTGTTGTGTCAGAAGCACTGACTGCGTTAGCAATTTAACTGTGATAAACTACCGCAATAAAGCTTCTA
GTGATCTGACGGTTCACTAAACCAGCTCTGCTTATATAGACCTCCCACCGTACACGCCTACCGCCCATTT
GCGTCAACGGGGCGGGGTTATTACGACATTTTGGAAAGTCCCGTTGATTTTGGTGCCAAAACAAACTCCC
ATTGACGTCAATGGGGTGGAGACTTGGAAATCCCCGTGAGTCAAACCGCTATCCACGCCCATTGGTGTAC
TGCCAAAACCGCATCACCATGGTAATAGCGATGACTAATACGTAGATGTACTGCCAAGTAGGAAAGTCCC
GTAAGGTCATGTACTGGGCATAATGCCAGGCGGGCCATTTACCGTCATTGACGTCAATAGGGGGCGGACT
TGGCATATGATACACTTGATGTACTGCCAAGTGGGCAGTTTACCGTAAATACTCCACCCATTGACGTCAA
TGGAAAGTCCCTATTGGCGTTACTATGGGAACATACGTCATTATTGACGTCAATGGGCGGGGGTCGTTGG
GCGGTCAGCCAGGCGGGCCATTTACCGTAAGTTATGTAACGCGGAACTCCATATATGGGCTATGAACTAA
TGACCCCGTAATTGATTACTATTAATAACTAGTCAATAATCAATGCCAACATGGCGGTCATATTGGACAT
GAGCCAATATAAATGTACATATTATGATATAGATACAACGTATGCAATGGCCAATAGCCAATATTGATTT
ATGCTATATAACCAATGAATAATATGGCTAATGGCCAATATTGAAGATCTCGATCCTCTACGCCGGACGC
ATCGTGGCCGGAGTACTGCGGTTTATCTCGATGGCTACGAGGGCAGACAGTAAGTGGATTTACCATAATC
CCTTAATTGTACGCACCGCTAAAACGCGTTCAGCGCGATCACGGCAGCAGACAGGTAAAAATGGCAACAA
ACCACCCGAAAAACTGCCGCAATCGCGCCTGATAAATTTTAACCGTATGAATACCTATGCAACCAGAGGG
TACAGGCCACATTACCCCCACTTAATCCACTGAAGCTGCCATTTTTCATGGTTTCACCATCCCAGCGAAG
GGCCATCCAGCGTGCGTTCCTGTATTTCCGGACTATAAAAGGATCTAGGTGAAGATCCTTTTTGATAATC
TCATGACCAAAATCCCTTAACGTGAGTTTTCGTTCCACTGAGCGTCAGACCCCGTAGAAAAGATCAAAGG
ATCTTC
